>Addgene plasmid #185153 | pST_YlHD (pBS0275) | addgene full sequence | sequence record 366647 | Addgene NGS Result
CCCCGAAAAGTGCCACCTGACGTCGACGGATCGGGAGATCTCCCGATCCCCTATGGTGCACTCTCAGTAC
AATCTGCTCTGATGCCGCATAGTTAAGCCAGTATCTGCTCCCTGCTTGTGTGTTGGAGGTCGCTGAGTAG
TGCGCGAGCAAAATTTAAGCTACAACAAGGCAAGGCTTGACCGACAATTGCATGAAGAATCTGCTTAGGG
TTAGGCGTTTTGCGCTGCTTCGCGATGTACGGGCCAGATATACGCGTTGACATTGATTATTGACTAGTTA
TTAATAGTAATCAATTACGGGGTCATTAGTTCATAGCCCATATATGGAGTTCCGCGTTACATAACTTACG
GTAAATGGCCCGCCTGGCTGACCGCCCAACGACCCCCGCCCATTGACGTCAATAATGACGTATGTTCCCA
TAGTAACGCCAATAGGGACTTTCCATTGACGTCAATGGGTGGAGTATTTACGGTAAACTGCCCACTTGGC
AGTACATCAAGTGTATCATATGCCAAGTACGCCCCCTATTGACGTCAATGACGGTAAATGGCCCGCCTGG
CATTATGCCCAGTACATGACCTTATGGGACTTTCCTACTTGGCAGTACATCTACGTATTAGTCATCGCTA
TTACCATGGTGATGCGGTTTTGGCAGTACATCAATGGGCGTGGATAGCGGTTTGACTCACGGGGATTTCC
AAGTCTCCACCCCATTGACGTCAATGGGAGTTTGTTTTGGCACCAAAATCAACGGGACTTTCCAAAATGT
CGTAACAACTCCGCCCCATTGACGCAAATGGGCGGTAGGCGTGTACGGTGGGAGGTCTATATAAGCAGAG
CTCTCTGGCTAACTAGAGAACCCACTGCTTACTGGCTTATCGAAATTAATACGACTCACTATAGGGAGAC
CCAAGCTGGCTAGCCACCATGGCTAAAGAAAATGCCATCGAAACAGTCAACGAATGGGCTAAGACGACAG
ATCAATCACTCGCCACTACAAAGGCGGATTTTAAAGCAAAGGCCAATGAGATCTCAACCTCAGCAAACCA
AGAATGGAAGAATGTAAAGGGCAATCTCCAAAACACAAAGGAAGCTGCTCAAGACAAGATCGACGATGCA
TCTTCAGCCATCAACGACCAAGCCACCGACGCCGAGAAGAAAGCCAAGAAGTCCTGGTTCGGCTTCACCA
ACTACGCTGATGAGGCGAAGGAAGATGCAAAGAAGAAGGCAGGTGAAGTCTCCACAGAAGCCCAACAAGG
ACTCGCCAACGTGAAGGAAAACATTCAAGGGGCGAAGGATGCTGCGCAAGATAAGATTAACACCGCTACT
AAAGCGGTTAGCGACGAAGCTGATCAAGCCAAGAAAAGTGCTAAATCTAGCTGGTTTGGTTTGAAGGATG
ATGCAGCTAAGGCCAAAGAACAAGCAGAAGACAAAGCGAACGAACTCAGCCGGACTGTCTCCAATAAATC
ACAAGAAGCAGTAGATGGCGCTAAAGACAGTTGGTTCTCTCTCAAAAGTTCCGCTCAAGATGCTAAGGAT
GATGCTGTTAAGAAAGCTCAAGATGCGGGCCAAACCGTTCAAGATAAAGCCCACGAGGCCGATAAAGCAG
CCAAAGACTCCTGGTTTAGCCTCAAGAGTGATGCTCAACAAGCAAAGGATGATGCGGTCAAGAAAGCCCA
AGATGCGGGACAAACAGTCCAAGATAAGGCTCATGAAGCAGATAAAGCGGCCAAGGACAGCTGGTTTAGT
TTGAAATCAGATGCGCAACAAGCTAAAGATGATGCTGTGAAGAAAGCTCAAGAAGCTGGCCAAACGGTCC
AAGATAAAGCCGCTGAAGCAGATAAGGCGGCAAAAGATTCCTGGTTTTCTCTTAAGTCCAGCGCAACGGA
TGCAAAAGATCAGGCCGTTGAGAAAGCTCAAGAAACAGGTCAACACATTCATGATAAGGCGCAAGAAGCT
GACAAGGCTGCCAAAGATTCATGGTTTTCATTTAAGAGTAGCGCGGCAGATGCTAAGGATGATGCCGTGA
ACAAAGCCAATGAGGTTGGCCAAACAGTGCAAGATAAAGCAAATGAGGCCGACGCCGCAGCAAAGAAATC
ATGGTTTAGTCTCAAAAGCGACGCACAAAAGGCTAAAGATGATGCGGTTGATAAAGCTAATGAGGTTGGG
CAAACTGTACAAGATAAAGCAGCAGAGGCCGATAAAGCTGCCAAAGACAACTGGAATTCTCTCAAGAAAG
ATGCTTCCAAAGCCCAAGATGATGCATATGAAACATACAAAGGATACTCTGATGCAGCAGTTAAGAAAGG
CAAAGATCTCGACACTCAAGCAAGGCAATACTGGGAATCCCTCAAAGCTGATGTCGAAAAGGCCTCAAAC
GATGCATCTAAGAAAGTTGACCAACTCACGCAAGATGCGAGTGATCAAGCAAAGTCCCTCGACAAGAGTG
CTAAGAAAGGTTGGTTCTCCTTTAAATCTGATACGGAGAAAGCCGTCGACGATAGCCAGAAATGGCTCGA
AGGCGCTAGCGAATCCGCAATACAAAAGGGTAAAGAACTTGATGCAGAAGCACAAACTTACTGGGATAGC
CTCAAGAAAGATGCGGAAAAGGCATGGAACGATGCAGAAGCCAAAGCCAACGAATTGGGCCAAACTTAGG
GATCTGGGGACTACAAGGACGACGACGACAAGTGAACCCGCTGATCAGCCTCGACTGTGCCTTCTAGTTG
CCAGCCATCTGTTGTTTGCCCCTCCCCCGTGCCTTCCTTGACCCTGGAAGGTGCCACTCCCACTGTCCTT
TCCTAATAAAATGAGGAAATTGCATCGCATTGTCTGAGTAGGTGTCATTCTATTCTGGGGGGTGGGGTGG
GGCAGGACAGCAAGGGGGAGGATTGGGAAGACAATAGCAGGCATGCTGGGGATGCGGTGGGCTCTATGGC
TTCTGAGGCGGAAAGAACCAGCTGGGGCTCTAGGGGGTATCCCC
[124 nt withheld, positions 2985-3108]
C
[91 nt withheld, positions 3110-3200]
A
[49 nt withheld, positions 3202-3250]
CCTTTGACGTTGGAGTCCACGTTCTTT
[37 nt withheld, positions 3278-3314]
ACCCTATCTCGGTCTATTCTTTTGATTTATAAGGGATTTTGCCGATTTCGGCCTATTGGTTAAAAAATGA
GCTGATTTAACAAAAATTTAACGCGAATTAATTCTGTGGAATGTGTGTCAGTTAGGGTGTGGAAAGTCCC
CAGGCTCCCCAGCAGGCAGAAGTATGCAAAGCATGCATCTCAATTAGTCAGCAACCAGGTGTGGAAAGTC
CCCAGGCTCCCCAGCAGGCAGAAGTATGCAAAGCATGCATCTCAATTAGTCAGCAACCATAGTCCCGCCC
CTAACTCCGCCCATCCCGCCCCTAACTCCGCCCAGTTCCGCCCATTCTCCGCCCCATGGCTGACTAATTT
TTTTTATTTATGCAGAGGCCGAGGCCGCCTCTGCCTCTGAGCTATTCCAGAAGTAGTGAGGAGGCTTTTT
TGGAGGCCTAGGCTTTTGCAAAAAGCTCCCGGGAGCTTGTATATCCATTTTCGGATCTGATCAGCACGTG
TTGACAATTAATCATCGGCATAGTATATCGGCATAGTATAATACGACAAGGTGAGGAACTAAACCATGGC
CAAGTTGACCAGTGCCGTTCCGGTGCTCACCGCGCGCGACGTCGCCGGAGCGGTCGAGTTCTGGACCGAC
CGGCTCGGGTTCTCCCGGGACTTCGTGGAGGACGACTTCGCCGGTGTGGTCCGGGACGACGTGACCCTGT
TCATCAGCGCGGTCCAGGACCAGGTGGTGCCGGACAACACCCTGGCCTGGGTGTGGGTGCGCGGCCTGGA
CGAGCTGTACGCCGAGTGGTCGGAGGTCGTGTCCACGAACTTCCGGGACGCCTCCGGGCCGGCCATGACC
GAGATCGGCGAGCAGCCGTGGGGGCGGGAGTTCGCCCTGCGCGACCCGGCCGGCAACTGCGTGCACTTCG
TGGCCGAGGAGCAGGACTGACACGTGCTACGAGATTTCGATTCCACCGCCGCCTTCTATGAAAGGTTGGG
CTTCGGAATCGTTTTCCGGGACGCCGGCTGGATGATCCTCCAGCGCGGGGATCTCATGCTGGAGTTCTTC
GCCCACCCCAACTTGTTTATTGCAGCTTATAATGGTTACAAATAAAGCAATAGCATCACAAATTTCACAA
ATAAAGCATTTTTTTCACTGCATTCTAGTTGTGGTTTGTCCAAACTCATCAATGTATCTTATCATGTCTG
TATACCGTCGACCTCTAGCTAGAGCTTGGCGTAATCATGGTCATAGCTGTTTCCTGTGTGAAATTGTTAT
CCGCTCACAATTCCACACAACATACGAGCCGGAAGCATAAAGTGTAAAGCCTGGGGTGCCTAATGAGTGA
GCTAACTTACATTAATTGCGTTGCGCTCACTGCCCGCTTTCCAGTCGGGAAACCTGTCGTGCCAGCTGCA
TTAATGAATCGGCCAACGCGCGGGGAGAGGCGGTTTGCGTATTGGGCGCTCTTCCGCTTCCTCGCTCACT
GACTCGCTGCGCTCGGTCGTTCGGCTGCGGCGAGCGGTATCAGCTCACTCAAAGGCGGTAATACGGTTAT
CCACAGAATCAGGGGATAACGCAGGAAAGAACATGTGAGCAAAAGGCCAGCAAAAGGCCAGGAACCGTAA
AAAGGCCGCGTTGCTGGCGTTTTTCCATAGGCTCCGCCCCCCTGACGAGCATCACAAAAATCGACGCTCA
AGTCAGAGGTGGCGAAACCCGACAGGACTATAAAGATACCAGGCGTTTCCCCCTGGAAGCTCCCTCGTGC
GCTCTCCTGTTCCGACCCTGCCGCTTACCGGATACCTGTCCGCCTTTCTCCCTTCGGGAAGCGTGGCGCT
TTCTCATAGCTCACGCTGTAGGTATCTCAGTTCGGTGTAGGTCGTTCGCTCCAAGCTGGGCTGTGTGCAC
GAACCCCCCGTTCAGCCCGACCGCTGCGCCTTATCCGGTAACTATCGTCTTGAGTCCAACCCGGTAAGAC
ACGACTTATCGCCACTGGCAGCAGCCACTGGTAACAGGATTAGCAGAGCGAGGTATGTAGGCGGTGCTAC
AGAGTTCTTGAAGTGGTGGCCTAACTACGGCTACACTAGAAGAACAGTATTTGGTATCTGCGCTCTGCTG
AAGCCAGTTACCTTCGGAAAAAGAGTTGGTAGCTCTTGATCCGGCAAACAAACCACCGCTGGTAGCGGTG
GTTTTTTTGTTTGCAAGCAGCAGATTACGCGCAGAAAAAAAGGATCTCAAGAAGATCCTTTGATCTTTTC
TACGGGGTCTGACGCTCAGTGGAACGAAAACTCACGTTAAGGGATTTTGGTCATGAGATTATCAAAAAGG
ATCTTCACCTAGATCCTTTTAAATTAAAAATGAAGTTTTAAATCAATCTAAAGTATATATGAGTAAACTT
GGTCTGACAGTTACCAATGCTTAATCAGTGAGGCACCTATCTCAGCGATCTGTCTATTTCGTTCATCCAT
AGTTGCCTGACTCCCCGTCGTGTAGATAACTACGATACGGGAGGGCTTACCATCTGGCCCCAGTGCTGCA
ATGATACCGCGAGACCCACGCTCACCGGCTCCAGATTTATCAGCAATAAACCAGCCAGCCGGAAGGGCCG
AGCGCAGAAGTGGTCCTGCAACTTTATCCGCCTCCATCCAGTCTATTAATTGTTGCCGGGAAGCTAGAGT
AAGTAGTTCGCCAGTTAATAGTTTGCGCAACGTTGTTGCCATTGCTACAGGCATCGTGGTGTCACGCTCG
TCGTTTGGTATGGCTTCATTCAGCTCCGGTTCCCAACGATCAAGGCGAGTTACATGATCCCCCATGTTGT
GCAAAAAAGCGGTTAGCTCCTTCGGTCCTCCGATCGTTGTCAGAAGTAAGTTGGCCGCAGTGTTATCACT
CATGGTTATGGCAGCACTGCATAATTCTCTTACTGTCATGCCATCCGTAAGATGCTTTTCTGTGACTGGT
GAGTACTCAACCAAGTCATTCTGAGAATAGTGTATGCGGCGACCGAGTTGCTCTTGCCCGGCGTCAATAC
GGGATAATACCGCGCCACATAGCAGAACTTTAAAAGTGCTCATCATTGGAAAACGTTCTTCGGGGCGAAA
ACTCTCAAGGATCTTACCGCTGTTGAGATCCAGTTCGATGTAACCCACTCGTGCACCCAACTGATCTTCA
GCATCTTTTACTTTCACCAGCGTTTCTGGGTGAGCAAAAACAGGAAGGCAAAATGCCGCAAAAAAGGGAA
TAAGGGCGACACGGAAATGTTGAATACTCATACTCTTCCTTTTTCAATATTATTGAAGCATTTATCAGGG
TTATTGTCTCATGAGCGGATACATATTTGAATGTATTTAGAAAAATAAACAAATAGGGGTTCCGCGCACA
TTT
Features (pLannotate 1.2.2; 21 found; start..end, strand, type, name):
     52..104     -  misc_feature   bom (fragment): basis of mobility region from pBR322
    259..638     +  enhancer       CMV enhancer: human cytomegalovirus immediate early enhancer
    639..842     +  promoter       CMV promoter: human cytomegalovirus (CMV) immediate early promoter
    838..871     +  LTR            5' LTR (truncated) (fragment): truncated 5' long terminal repeat (LTR) from HIV-1
    887..905     +  promoter       T7 promoter: promoter for bacteriophage T7 RNA polymerase
   2672..2692    +  CDS            FLAG (fragment): FLAG® epitope tag, followed by an enterokinase cleavage site
   2715..2939    +  polyA_signal   bGH poly(A) signal: bovine growth hormone polyadenylation signal
   2943..2964    +  promoter       SV40 promoter (fragment): SV40 enhancer and early promoter
   2985..3413    +  rep_origin     f1 ori (sequence partly withheld): f1 bacteriophage origin of replication; arrow indicates direction of (+) strand synthesis
   3427..3756    +  promoter       SV40 promoter: SV40 enhancer and early promoter
   3804..3851    +  promoter       EM7 promoter: synthetic bacterial promoter&nbsp
   3870..4244    +  CDS            BleoR: antibiotic-binding protein; Sh ble from Streptoalloteichus hindustanus; confers resistance to bleomycin, phleomycin, and Zeocin™
   4254..4379    +  CDS            ble (fragment): BLE_KLEPN - Experimental evidence at protein level: Swiss-Prot protein existence level 1. Binding protein with a strong affinity to the bleomycin family of antibiotics. Binds to CL990; an antimitotic-antibiotic compound. From Klebsiella pneumoniae.
   4374..4495    +  polyA_signal   SV40 poly(A) signal: SV40 polyadenylation signal
   4568..4584    -  protein_bind   lac operator: The lac repressor binds to the lac operator to inhibit transcription in E. coli. This inhibition can be relieved by adding lactose or isopropyl-β-D-thiogalactopyranoside (IPTG). lac repressor encoded by lacI
   4592..4622    -  promoter       lac promoter: promoter for the E. coli lac operon
   4637..4658    -  protein_bind   CAP binding site: CAP binding activates transcription in the presence of cAMP. E. coli catabolite activator protein
   4671..4763    -  CDS            lacI (fragment): lac repressor; lacI; The lac repressor binds to the lac operator to inhibit transcription in E. coli. This inhibition can be relieved by adding lactose or isopropyl-β-D-thiogalactopyranoside (IPTG).
   4946..5534    -  rep_origin     ori: high-copy-number ColE1/pMB1/pBR322/pUC origin of replication
   5705..6565    -  CDS            AmpR: β-lactamase; bla; confers resistance to ampicillin, carbenicillin, and related antibiotics
   6566..6670    -  promoter       AmpR promoter: bla
