[The description below was written by a language model from this plasmid's Addgene catalogue record and pLannotate feature annotations shown in this document.]
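Description:
pST_YlHD (pBS0275) is a 6,677-nt mammalian expression plasmid carrying YlHD, a protein from the yeast Yarrowia lipolytica, cloned by Gibson assembly into a backbone recorded as YK 02. In E. coli it is maintained by a high-copy ColE1/pUC-type origin and selected with ampicillin through the AmpR β-lactamase gene and its own promoter. An f1 origin is also present, which in principle allows single-stranded DNA production. A second marker cassette places the Sh ble gene (BleoR, conferring resistance to bleomycin, phleomycin and Zeocin) under tandem SV40 early and EM7 promoters with an SV40 poly(A) signal, so the same gene can serve for selection in either mammalian cells or bacteria.

The expression unit is driven by the human CMV immediate-early enhancer and promoter, followed by a T7 promoter, and is terminated by the bGH polyadenylation signal. The feature table does not annotate the YlHD coding sequence itself, but the unannotated stretch between the T7 promoter and the bGH signal matches the stated 1,767-bp insert in size. A FLAG epitope fragment is annotated at the end of this stretch, just upstream of the poly(A) signal, suggesting a C-terminal tag for detection, although the catalogue fields do not list a tag. Short matches to an HIV-1 LTR, lacI, bom and a Klebsiella ble gene are fragments and probably reflect backbone remnants or annotation overlaps rather than functional elements.

The plasmid was built to express YlHD in human cells as part of a screen of natural and designed proteins inspired by extremotolerant organisms, testing for condensate formation and attenuation of apoptosis. YlHD ranked among the bottom performers, inducing rather than suppressing apoptosis. The depositor names pSecTag2 B as the negative control for the assay.
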