Addgene plasmid #185153: pST_YlHD (pBS0275)
Purpose: For the mammalian expression of the Yarrowia fungus protein YlHD. This is one of the bottom performing targets in our apoptosis assay (it induced apoptosis).
Depositing lab: Pamela Silver. Depositing organization: Harvard Medical School. Publication: Natural and Designed Proteins Inspired by Extremotolerant Organisms Can Form Condensates and Attenuate Apoptosis in Human Cells. Veling MT, Nguyen DT, Thadani NN, Oster ME, Rollins NJ, Brock KP, Bethel NP, Lim S, Baker D, Way JC, Marks DS, Chang RL, Silver PA. ACS Synth Biol. 2022 Mar 18;11(3):1292-1302. doi: 10.1021/acssynbio.1c00572. Epub 2022 Feb 18. PubMed 35176859.
Backbone
  Vector backbone: YK 02
  Vector type: Mammalian Expression
Growth in bacteria
  Bacterial resistance: Ampicillin, 100 μg/mL
  Growth temperature: 37°C
  Growth strain: DH5alpha
  Copy number: High Copy
Gene/Insert
  Gene/Insert name: YlHD
  Species: Y. lipolytica
  Insert size (bp): 1767
  Cloning method: Gibson Cloning
Terms and licenses: Academic/Nonprofit Terms; Industry Terms: Not Available to Industry
Depositor comments: This is one of the bottom performing targets in our apoptosis assay (it induced apoptosis). See supplemental table 2 in our paper to see its performance in our assay. The negative control for this assay is pSecTag2 B which can be obtained from Thermo here https://www.thermofisher.com/order/catalog/product/V90020
How to cite: pST_YlHD (pBS0275) was a gift from Pamela Silver (Addgene plasmid # 185153 ; http://n2t.net/addgene:185153 ; RRID:Addgene_185153)
